LOCUS       Exported 5798 bp ds-DNA circular SYN 13-MAY-2021
DEFINITION  AAV expression of ChETA (hChR2 with E123T/H134R mutations) fused to
            HA tag driven by hSynapsin promoter in Cre-ON manner for optogenetic
            activation.
ACCESSION   .
VERSION     .
KEYWORDS    pAAV-hSyn-DIO {ChETA}on-WPRE
SOURCE      synthetic DNA construct
  ORGANISM  synthetic DNA construct
REFERENCE   1 (bases 1 to 5798)
  AUTHORS   Li SJ, Vaughan A, Sturgill JF, Kepecs A
  TITLE     A Viral Receptor Complementation Strategy to Overcome CAV-2 Tropism
            for Efficient Retrograde Targeting of Neurons.
  JOURNAL   Neuron. 2018 Jun 6;98(5):905-917.e5. doi:
            10.1016/j.neuron.2018.05.028.
  PUBMED    29879392
REFERENCE   2 (bases 1 to 5798)
  AUTHORS   .
  TITLE     Direct Submission
  JOURNAL   Exported May 13, 2021 from SnapGene Server 1.1.58
            http://www.snapgene.com
FEATURES             Location/Qualifiers
     source          1..5798
                     /organism="synthetic DNA construct"
                     /mol_type="other DNA"
     repeat_region   2..142
                     /label=AAV2 ITR
                     /note="inverted terminal repeat of adeno-associated virus
                     serotype 2"
     repeat_region   13..142
                     /label=AAV2 ITR
     promoter        187..634
                     /label=hSyn promoter
                     /note="human synapsin I promoter; confers neuron-specific
                     expression (Kugler et al., 2003)"
     protein_bind    672..705
                     /label=lox2272
                     /bound_moiety="Cre recombinase"
                     /note="Cre-mediated recombination occurs in the 8-bp core
                     sequence (GGATACTT). lox2272 sites are compatible with each
                     other, but incompatible with loxP or loxN sites (Lee and
                     Saito, 1988)."
     protein_bind    756..789
                     /label=loxP
                     /bound_moiety="Cre recombinase"
                     /note="Cre-mediated recombination occurs in the 8-bp core
                     sequence (GCATACAT)."
     CDS             complement(802..828)
                     /codon_start=1
                     /product="HA (human influenza hemagglutinin) epitope tag"
                     /label=HA
                     /translation="YPYDVPDYA"
     CDS             complement(847..1773)
                     /codon_start=1
                     /product="H134R mutant of an N-terminal fragment of
                     channelrhodopsin-2 from the alga Chlamydomonas reinhardtii
                     (Nagel et al., 2005)"
                     /label=ChR2(H134R)
                     /note="blue light-activated cation channel"
                     /translation="MDYGGALSAVGRELLFVTNPVVVNGSVLVPEDQCYCAGWIESRGT
                     NGAQTASNVLQWLAAGFSILLLMFYAYQTWKSTCGWEEIYVCAIEMVKVILEFFFEFKN
                     PSMLYLATGHRVQWLRYATWLLTCPVILIRLSNLTGLSNDYSRRTMGLLVSDIGTIVWG
                     ATSAMATGYVKVIFFCLGLCYGANTFFHAAKAYIEGYHTVPKGRCRQVVTGMAWLFFVS
                     WGMFPILFILGPEGFGVLSVYGSTVGHTIIDLMSKNCWGLLGHYLRVLIHEHILIHGDI
                     RKTTKLNIGGTEIEVETLVEDEAEAGAV"
     regulatory      1770..1779
                     /regulatory_class="other"
                     /note="vertebrate consensus sequence for strong initiation
                     of translation (Kozak, 1987)"
     protein_bind    complement(1784..1817)
                     /label=lox2272
                     /bound_moiety="Cre recombinase"
                     /note="Cre-mediated recombination occurs in the 8-bp core
                     sequence (GGATACTT). lox2272 sites are compatible with each
                     other, but incompatible with loxP or loxN sites (Lee and
                     Saito, 1988)."
     protein_bind    complement(1868..1901)
                     /label=loxP
                     /bound_moiety="Cre recombinase"
                     /note="Cre-mediated recombination occurs in the 8-bp core
                     sequence (GCATACAT)."
     misc_feature    1926..2514
                     /label=WPRE
                     /note="woodchuck hepatitis virus posttranscriptional
                     regulatory element"
     primer_bind     complement(1979..1999)
                     /label=WPRE-R
                     /note="WPRE, reverse primer"
     CDS             complement(2397..2408)
                     /codon_start=1
                     /product="Factor Xa recognition and cleavage site"
                     /label=Factor Xa site
                     /translation="IEGR"
     polyA_signal    2546..3022
                     /label=hGH poly(A) signal
                     /note="human growth hormone polyadenylation signal"
     primer_bind     complement(2745..2764)
                     /label=hGH-PA-R
                     /note="Human growth hormone terminator, reverse primer"
     repeat_region   3062..3202
                     /label=AAV2 ITR
                     /note="inverted terminal repeat of adeno-associated virus
                     serotype 2"
     repeat_region   3062..3191
                     /label=AAV2 ITR
     rep_origin      3277..3732
                     /direction=RIGHT
                     /label=f1 ori
                     /note="f1 bacteriophage origin of replication; arrow
                     indicates direction of (+) strand synthesis"
     primer_bind     complement(3364..3383)
                     /label=F1ori-R
                     /note="F1 origin, reverse primer"
     primer_bind     3574..3595
                     /label=F1ori-F
                     /note="F1 origin, forward primer"
     primer_bind     complement(3749..3768)
                     /label=pRS-marker
                     /note="pRS vectors, use to sequence yeast selectable
                     marker"
     primer_bind     3868..3890
                     /label=pGEX 3'
                     /note="pGEX vectors, reverse primer"
     primer_bind     complement(3928..3946)
                     /label=pBRforEco
                     /note="pBR322 vectors, upsteam of EcoRI site, forward
                     primer"
     promoter        4014..4118
                     /gene="bla"
                     /label=AmpR promoter
     CDS             4119..4979
                     /codon_start=1
                     /gene="bla"
                     /product="beta-lactamase"
                     /label=AmpR
                     /note="confers resistance to ampicillin, carbenicillin, and
                     related antibiotics"
                     /translation="MSIQHFRVALIPFFAAFCLPVFAHPETLVKVKDAEDQLGARVGYI
                     ELDLNSGKILESFRPEERFPMMSTFKVLLCGAVLSRIDAGQEQLGRRIHYSQNDLVEYS
                     PVTEKHLTDGMTVRELCSAAITMSDNTAANLLLTTIGGPKELTAFLHNMGDHVTRLDRW
                     EPELNEAIPNDERDTTMPVAMATTLRKLLTGELLTLASRQQLIDWMEADKVAGPLLRSA
                     LPAGWFIADKSGAGERGSRGIIAALGPDGKPSRIVVIYTTGSQATMDERNRQIAEIGAS
                     LIKHW"
     primer_bind     complement(4337..4356)
                     /label=Amp-R
                     /note="Ampicillin resistance gene, reverse primer"
     rep_origin      5150..5738
                     /direction=RIGHT
                     /label=ori
                     /note="high-copy-number ColE1/pMB1/pBR322/pUC origin of
                     replication"
     primer_bind     5639..5658
                     /label=pBR322ori-F
                     /note="pBR322 origin, forward primer"
ORIGIN
        1 tcctgcaggc agctgcgcgc tcgctcgctc actgaggccg cccgggcaaa gcccgggcgt
       61 cgggcgacct ttggtcgccc ggcctcagtg agcgagcgag cgcgcagaga gggagtggcc
      121 aactccatca ctaggggttc ctgcggccgc acgcgtgtgt ctagactgca gagggccctg
      181 cgtatgagtg caagtgggtt ttaggaccag gatgaggcgg ggtgggggtg cctacctgac
      241 gaccgacccc gacccactgg acaagcaccc aacccccatt ccccaaattg cgcatcccct
      301 atcagagagg gggaggggaa acaggatgcg gcgaggcgcg tgcgcactgc cagcttcagc
      361 accgcggaca gtgccttcgc ccccgcctgg cggcgcgcgc caccgccgcc tcagcactga
      421 aggcgcgctg acgtcactcg ccggtccccc gcaaactccc cttcccggcc accttggtcg
      481 cgtccgcgcc gccgccggcc cagccggacc gcaccacgcg aggcgcgaga taggggggca
      541 cgggcgcgac catctgcgct gcggcgccgg cgactcagcg ctgcctcagt ctgcggtggg
      601 cagcggagga gtcgtgtcgt gcctgagagc gcagtcgaga aggtaccgga tcctctagag
      661 tcgactccgg aataacttcg tataggatac tttatacgaa gttatgcaga atggtagctg
      721 gattgtagct gctattagca atatgaaacc tcttaataac ttcgtatagc atacattata
      781 cgaagttatg gcgcgtaatt aggcgtagtc gggcacgtcg taggggtaca tggtggcggc
      841 cgctggcacg gctccggcct cggcttcgtc ttcgacgaga gtctcgacct cgatctccgt
      901 tccgccgatg ttcagtttgg tggttttgcg gatatctccg tgaatcaata tgtgctcgtg
      961 gatcaggacg cgcaggtagt gtcccaacaa cccccaacaa tttttactca tcagatcaat
     1021 aatcgtgtga cctacggtgg agccatagac gctcaggacg ccaaaacctt cgggccccaa
     1081 aatgaagaga attgggaaca taccccagct cacgaaaaac agccatgcca tgccggtcac
     1141 gacctggcgg caccgaccct ttggcacagt atgataaccc tcgatatatg ctttggcggc
     1201 gtgaaaaaat gtgttcgcgc catagcacaa tccaagacaa aagaagatga ctttaacata
     1261 gccggttgcc atggcgctgg tagcccccca cacgatagtc ccgatgtctg agacaaggag
     1321 tcccatggtt ctcctgctgt agtcgttgct caggccggtg aggttgctca ggcggataag
     1381 gatgacagga caagtgagca gccaggttgc atagcgcagc cactgcaccc ggtgtcctgt
     1441 ggcaaggtag agcatagagg gattcttaaa ctcaaaaaag aactcgagaa tcaccttaac
     1501 catttcaatg gcgcacacat agatctcctc ccagccgcat gtagatttcc aggtttggta
     1561 ggcatagaac atcagcagca aaatgctgaa tcctgctgca agccactgca ggacatttga
     1621 cgcggtctga gcgccgttcg tgccgcgaga ttcaatccat ccggcacagt aacattgatc
     1681 ctcagggacc aggacggacc cgttcaccac cacaggatta gtaacgaaca aaagttcgcg
     1741 tccgacggca gacaaagcgc cgccatagtc catggtggct agcataactt cgtataaagt
     1801 atcctatacg aagttatttg ccttaaccca gaaattatca ctgttattct ttagaatggt
     1861 gcaaagaata acttcgtata atgtatgcta tacgaagtta tgaattcgat atcaagctta
     1921 tcgataatca acctctggat tacaaaattt gtgaaagatt gactggtatt cttaactatg
     1981 ttgctccttt tacgctatgt ggatacgctg ctttaatgcc tttgtatcat gctattgctt
     2041 cccgtatggc tttcattttc tcctccttgt ataaatcctg gttgctgtct ctttatgagg
     2101 agttgtggcc cgttgtcagg caacgtggcg tggtgtgcac tgtgtttgct gacgcaaccc
     2161 ccactggttg gggcattgcc accacctgtc agctcctttc cgggactttc gctttccccc
     2221 tccctattgc cacggcggaa ctcatcgccg cctgccttgc ccgctgctgg acaggggctc
     2281 ggctgttggg cactgacaat tccgtggtgt tgtcggggaa atcatcgtcc tttccttggc
     2341 tgctcgccta tgttgccacc tggattctgc gcgggacgtc cttctgctac gtcccttcgg
     2401 ccctcaatcc agcggacctt ccttcccgcg gcctgctgcc ggctctgcgg cctcttccgc
     2461 gtcttcgcct tcgccctcag acgagtcgga tctccctttg ggccgcctcc ccgcatcgat
     2521 accgagcgct gctcgagaga tctacgggtg gcatccctgt gacccctccc cagtgcctct
     2581 cctggccctg gaagttgcca ctccagtgcc caccagcctt gtcctaataa aattaagttg
     2641 catcattttg tctgactagg tgtccttcta taatattatg gggtggaggg gggtggtatg
     2701 gagcaagggg caagttggga agacaacctg tagggcctgc ggggtctatt gggaaccaag
     2761 ctggagtgca gtggcacaat cttggctcac tgcaatctcc gcctcctggg ttcaagcgat
     2821 tctcctgcct cagcctcccg agttgttggg attccaggca tgcatgacca ggctcagcta
     2881 atttttgttt ttttggtaga gacggggttt caccatattg gccaggctgg tctccaactc
     2941 ctaatctcag gtgatctacc caccttggcc tcccaaattg ctgggattac aggcgtgaac
     3001 cactgctccc ttccctgtcc ttctgatttt gtaggtaacc acgtgcggac cgagcggccg
     3061 caggaacccc tagtgatgga gttggccact ccctctctgc gcgctcgctc gctcactgag
     3121 gccgggcgac caaaggtcgc ccgacgcccg ggctttgccc gggcggcctc agtgagcgag
     3181 cgagcgcgca gctgcctgca ggggcgcctg atgcggtatt ttctccttac gcatctgtgc
     3241 ggtatttcac accgcatann nnnnnnnnnn nnnnnnnnnn nnnnnnnnnn nnnnnnnnnn
     3301 nnnnnnnnnn nnnnnnnnnn nnnnnnnnnn nnnnnnnnnn nnnnnnnnnn nnnnnnnnnn
     3361 nnnnnnnnnn nnnnnnnnnn nnnnnnnnnn nnnnnnnnnn cnnnnnnnnn nnnnnnnnnn
     3421 nnnnnnnnnn nnnnnnnnnn nnnnnnnnnn nnnnnnnnnn nnnnnnnnnn nnnnnnnnnn
     3481 nnnnnnnnnn nnnnnnnnnn nnnnnnnnnn nnnnnnnnnn nnnnnnnnnn nnnnnnnnnn
     3541 nncctttgac gttggagtcc acgttcttta atagtggact cttgttccaa actggaacaa
     3601 cactcaaccc tatctcgggc tattcttttg atttataagg gattttgccg atttcggcct
     3661 attggttaaa aaatgagctg atttaacaaa aatttaacgc gaattttaac aaaatattaa
     3721 cgtttacaat tttatggtgc actctcagta caatctgctc tgatgccgca tagttaagcc
     3781 agccccgaca cccgccaaca cccgctgacg cgccctgacg ggcttgtctg ctcccggcat
     3841 ccgcttacag acaagctgtg accgtctccg ggagctgcat gtgtcagagg ttttcaccgt
     3901 catcaccgaa acgcgcgaga cgaaagggcc tcgtgatacg cctattttta taggttaatg
     3961 tcatgataat aatggtttct tagacgtcag gtggcacttt tcggggaaat gtgcgcggaa
     4021 cccctatttg tttatttttc taaatacatt caaatatgta tccgctcatg agacaataac
     4081 cctgataaat gcttcaataa tattgaaaaa ggaagagtat gagtattcaa catttccgtg
     4141 tcgcccttat tccctttttt gcggcatttt gccttcctgt ttttgctcac ccagaaacgc
     4201 tggtgaaagt aaaagatgct gaagatcagt tgggtgcacg agtgggttac atcgaactgg
     4261 atctcaacag cggtaagatc cttgagagtt ttcgccccga agaacgtttt ccaatgatga
     4321 gcacttttaa agttctgcta tgtggcgcgg tattatcccg tattgacgcc gggcaagagc
     4381 aactcggtcg ccgcatacac tattctcaga atgacttggt tgagtactca ccagtcacag
     4441 aaaagcatct tacggatggc atgacagtaa gagaattatg cagtgctgcc ataaccatga
     4501 gtgataacac tgcggccaac ttacttctga caacgatcgg aggaccgaag gagctaaccg
     4561 cttttttgca caacatgggg gatcatgtaa ctcgccttga tcgttgggaa ccggagctga
     4621 atgaagccat accaaacgac gagcgtgaca ccacgatgcc tgtagcaatg gcaacaacgt
     4681 tgcgcaaact attaactggc gaactactta ctctagcttc ccggcaacaa ttaatagact
     4741 ggatggaggc ggataaagtt gcaggaccac ttctgcgctc ggcccttccg gctggctggt
     4801 ttattgctga taaatctgga gccggtgagc gtgggtctcg cggtatcatt gcagcactgg
     4861 ggccagatgg taagccctcc cgtatcgtag ttatctacac gacggggagt caggcaacta
     4921 tggatgaacg aaatagacag atcgctgaga taggtgcctc actgattaag cattggtaac
     4981 tgtcagacca agtttactca tatatacttt agattgattt aaaacttcat ttttaattta
     5041 aaaggatcta ggtgaagatc ctttttgata atctcatgac caaaatccct taacgtgagt
     5101 tttcgttcca ctgagcgtca gaccccgtag aaaagatcaa aggatcttct tgagatcctt
     5161 tttttctgcg cgtaatctgc tgcttgcaaa caaaaaaacc accgctacca gcggtggttt
     5221 gtttgccgga tcaagagcta ccaactcttt ttccgaaggt aactggcttc agcagagcgc
     5281 agataccaaa tactgtcctt ctagtgtagc cgtagttagg ccaccacttc aagaactctg
     5341 tagcaccgcc tacatacctc gctctgctaa tcctgttacc agtggctgct gccagtggcg
     5401 ataagtcgtg tcttaccggg ttggactcaa gacgatagtt accggataag gcgcagcggt
     5461 cgggctgaac ggggggttcg tgcacacagc ccagcttgga gcgaacgacc tacaccgaac
     5521 tgagatacct acagcgtgag ctatgagaaa gcgccacgct tcccgaaggg agaaaggcgg
     5581 acaggtatcc ggtaagcggc agggtcggaa caggagagcg cacgagggag cttccagggg
     5641 gaaacgcctg gtatctttat agtcctgtcg ggtttcgcca cctctgactt gagcgtcgat
     5701 ttttgtgatg ctcgtcaggg gggcggagcc tatggaaaaa cgccagcaac gcggcctttt
     5761 tacggttcct ggccttttgc tggccttttg ctcacatg
//
