>Addgene plasmid #111386 | pAAV-hSyn-DIO {ChETA}on-WPRE | addgene full sequence | sequence record 212215 | Addgene Partial NGS Result
TCCTGCAGGCAGCTGCGCGCTCGCTCGCTCACTGAGGCCGCCCGGGCGTCGGGCGACCTTTGGTCGCCCG
GCCTCAGTGAGCGAGCGAGCGCGCAGAGAGGGAGTGGCCAACTCCATCACTAGGGGTTCCTGCGGCCGCA
CGCGTGTGTCTAGACTGCAGAGGGCCCTGCGTATGAGTGCAAGTGGGTTTTAGGACCAGGATGAGGCGGG
GTGGGGGTGCCTACCTGACGACCGACCCCGACCCACTGGACAAGCACCCAACCCCCATTCCCCAAATTGC
GCATCCCCTATCAGAGAGGGGGAGGGGAAACAGGATGCGGCGAGGCGCGTGCGCACTGCCAGCTTCAGCA
CCGCGGACAGTGCCTTCGCCCCCGCCTGGCGGCGCGCGCCACCGCCGCCTCAGCACTGAAGGCGCGCTGA
CGTCACTCGCCGGTCCCCCGCAAACTCCCCTTCCCGGCCACCTTGGTCGCGTCCGCGCCGCCGCCGGCCC
AGCCGGACCGCACCACGCGAGGCGCGAGATAGGGGGGCACGGGCGCGACCATCTGCGCTGCGGCGCCGGC
GACTCAGCGCTGCCTCAGTCTGCGGTGGGCAGCGGAGGAGTCGTGTCGTGCCTGAGAGCGCAGTCGAGAA
GGTACCGGATCCTCTAGAGTCGACTCCGGAATAACTTCGTATAGGATACTTTATACGAAGTTATGCAGAA
TGGTAGCTGGATTGTAGCTGCTATTAGCAATATGAAACCTCTTAATAACTTCGTATAGCATACATTATAC
GAAGTTATGGCGCGTAATTAGGCGTAGTCGGGCACGTCGTAGGGGTACATGGTGGCGGCCGCTGGCACGG
CTCCGGCCTCGGCTTCGTCTTCGACGAGAGTCTCGACCTCGATCTCCGTTCCGCCGATGTTCAGTTTGGT
GGTTTTGCGGATATCTCCGTGAATCAATATGTGCTCGTGGATCAGGACGCGCAGGTAGTGTCCCAACAAC
CCCCAACAATTTTTACTCATCAGATCAATAATCGTGTGACCTACGGTGGAGCCATAGACGCTCAGGACGC
CAAAACCTTCGGGCCCCAAAATGAAGAGAATTGGGAACATACCCCAGCTCACGAAAAACAGCCATGCCAT
GCCGGTCACGACCTGGCGGCACCGACCCTTTGGCACAGTATGATAACCCTCGATATATGCTTTGGCGGCG
TGAAAAAATGTGTTCGCGCCATAGCACAATCCAAGACAAAAGAAGATGACTTTAACATAGCCGGTTGCCA
TGGCGCTGGTAGCCCCCCACACGATAGTCCCGATGTCTGAGACAAGGAGTCCCATGGTTCTCCTGCTGTA
GTCGTTGCTCAGGCCGGTGAGGTTGCTCAGGCGGATAAGGATGACAGGACAAGTGAGCAGCCAGGTTGCA
TAGCGCAGCCACTGCACCCGGTGTCCTGTGGCAAGGTAGAGCATAGAGGGATTCTTAAACTCAAAAAAGA
ACTCGAGAATCACCTTAACCATTTCAATGGCGCACACATAGATCTCCTCCCAGCCGCATGTAGATTTCCA
GGTTTGGTAGGCATAGAACATCAGCAGCAAAATGCTGAATCCTGCTGCAAGCCACTGCAGGACATTTGAC
GCGGTCTGAGCGCCGTTCGTGCCGCGAGATTCAATCCATCCGGCACAGTAACATTGATCCTCAGGGACCA
GGACGGACCCGTTCACCACCACAGGATTAGTAACGAACAAAAGTTCGCGTCCGACGGCAGACAAAGCGCC
GCCATAGTCCATGGTGGCTAGCATAACTTCGTATAAAGTATCCTATACGAAGTTATTTGCCTTAACCCAG
AAATTATCACTGTTATTCTTTAGAATGGTGCAAAGAATAACTTCGTATAATGTATGCTATACGAAGTTAT
GAATTCGATATCAAGCTTATCGATAATCAACCTCTGGATTACAAAATTTGTGAAAGATTGACTGGTATTC
TTAACTATGTTGCTCCTTTTACGCTATGTGGATACGCTGCTTTAATGCCTTTGTATCATGCTATTGCTTC
CCGTATGGCTTTCATTTTCTCCTCCTTGTATAAATCCTGGTTGCTGTCTCTTTATGAGGAGTTGTGGCCC
GTTGTCAGGCAACGTGGCGTGGTGTGCACTGTGTTTGCTGACGCAACCCCCACTGGTTGGGGCATTGCCA
CCACCTGTCAGCTCCTTTCCGGGACTTTCGCTTTCCCCCTCCCTATTGCCACGGCGGAACTCATCGCCGC
CTGCCTTGCCCGCTGCTGGACAGGGGCTCGGCTGTTGGGCACTGACAATTCCGTGGTGTTGTCGGGGAAA
TCATCGTCCTTTCCTTGGCTGCTCGCCTATGTTGCCACCTGGATTCTGCGCGGGACGTCCTTCTGCTACG
TCCCTTCGGCCCTCAATCCAGCGGACCTTCCTTCCCGCGGCCTGCTGCCGGCTCTGCGGCCTCTTCCGCG
TCTTCGCCTTCGCCCTCAGACGAGTCGGATCTCCCTTTGGGCCGCCTCCCCGCATCGATACCGAGCGCTG
CTCGAGAGATCTACGGGTGGCATCCCTGTGACCCCTCCCCAGTGCCTCTCCTGGCCCTGGAAGTTGCCAC
TCCAGTGCCCACCAGCCTTGTCCTAATAAAATTAAGTTGCATCATTTTGTCTGACTAGGTGTCCTTCTAT
AATATTATGGGGTGGAGGGGGGTGGTATGGAGCAAGGGGCAAGTTGGGAAGACAACCTGTAGGGCCTGCG
GGGTCTATTGGGAACCAAGCTGGAGTGCAGTGGCACAATCTTGGCTCACTGCAATCTCCGCCTCCTGGGT
TCAAGCGATTCTCCTGCCTCAGCCTCCCGAGTTGTTGGGATTCCAGGCATGCATGACCAGGCTCAGCTAA
TTTTTGTTTTTTTGGTAGAGACGGGGTTTCACCATATTGGCCAGGCTGGTCTCCAACTCCTAATCTCAGG
TGATCTACCCACCTTGGCCTCCCAAATTGCTGGGATTACAGGCGTGAACCACTGCTCCCTTCCCTGTCCT
TCTGATTTTGTAGGTAACCACGTGCGGACCGAGCGGCCGCAGGAACCCCTAGTGATGGAGTTGGCCACTC
CCTCTCTGCGCGCTCGCTCGCTCACTGAGGCCGGGCGACCAAAGGTCGCCCGACGCCCGGGCTTTGCCCG
GGCGGCCTCAGTGAGCGAGCGAGCGCGCAGCTGCCTGCAGGGGCGCCTGATGCGGTATTTTCTCCTTACG
CATCTGTGCGGTATTTCACACCGCATA
[95 nt withheld, positions 3248-3342]
T
[46 nt withheld, positions 3344-3389]
C
[141 nt withheld, positions 3391-3531]
CCTTTGACGTTGGAGTCCACGTTCTTTAATAGTGGACTCTTGTTCCAAACTGGAACAACACTCAACTCTA
TCTCGGGCTATTCTTTTGATTTATAAGGGATTTTGCCGATTTCGGTCTATTGGTTAAAAAATGAGCTGAT
TTAACAAAAATTTAACGCGAATTTTAACAAAATATTAACGTTTACAATTTTATGGTGCACTCTCAGTACA
ATCTGCTCTGATGCCGCATAGTTAAGCCAGCCCCGACACCCGCCAACACCCGCTGACGCGCCCTGACGGG
CTTGTCTGCTCCCGGCATCCGCTTACAGACAAGCTGTGACCGTCTCCGGGAGCTGCATGTGTCAGAGGTT
TTCACCGTCATCACCGAAACGCGCGAGACGAAAGGGCCTCGTGATACGCCTATTTTTATAGGTTAATGTC
ATGATAATAATGGTTTCTTAGACGTCAGGTGGCACTTTTCGGGGAAATGTGCGCGGAACCCCTATTTGTT
TATTTTTCTAAATACATTCAAATATGTATCCGCTCATGAGACAATAACCCTGATAAATGCTTCAATAATA
TTGAAAAAGGAAGAGTATGAGTATTCAACATTTCCGTGTCGCCCTTATTCCCTTTTTTGCGGCATTTTGC
CTTCCTGTTTTTGCTCACCCAGAAACGCTGGTGAAAGTAAAAGATGCTGAAGATCAGTTGGGTGCACGAG
TGGGTTACATCGAACTGGATCTCAACAGCGGTAAGATCCTTGAGAGTTTTCGCCCCGAAGAACGTTTTCC
AATGATGAGCACTTTTAAAGTTCTGCTATGTGGCGCGGTATTATCCCGTATTGACGCCGGGCAAGAGCAA
CTCGGTCGCCGCATACACTATTCTCAGAATGACTTGGTTGAGTACTCACCAGTCACAGAAAAGCATCTTA
CGGATGGCATGACAGTAAGAGAATTATGCAGTGCTGCCATAACCATGAGTGATAACACTGCGGCCAACTT
ACTTCTGACAACGATCGGAGGACCGAAGGAGCTAACCGCTTTTTTGCACAACATGGGGGATCATGTAACT
CGCCTTGATCGTTGGGAACCGGAGCTGAATGAAGCCATACCAAACGACGAGCGTGACACCACGATGCCTG
TAGCAATGGCAACAACGTTGCGCAAACTATTAACTGGCGAACTACTTACTCTAGCTTCCCGGCAACAATT
AATAGACTGGATGGAGGCGGATAAAGTTGCAGGACCACTTCTGCGCTCGGCCCTTCCGGCTGGCTGGTTT
ATTGCTGATAAATCTGGAGCCGGTGAGCGTGGGTCTCGCGGTATCATTGCAGCACTGGGGCCAGATGGTA
AGCCCTCCCGTATCGTAGTTATCTACACGACGGGGAGTCAGGCAACTATGGATGAACGAAATAGACAGAT
CGCTGAGATAGGTGCCTCACTGATTAAGCATTGGTAACTGTCAGACCAAGTTTACTCATATATACTTTAG
ATTGATTTAAAACTTCATTTTTAATTTAAAAGGATCTAGGTGAAGATCCTTTTTGATAATCTCATGACCA
AAATCCCTTAACGTGAGTTTTCGTTCCACTGAGCGTCAGACCCCGTAGAAAAGATCAAAGGATCTTCTTG
AGATCCTTTTTTTCTGCGCGTAATCTGCTGCTTGCAAACAAAAAAACCACCGCTACCAGCGGTGGTTTGT
TTGCCGGATCAAGAGCTACCAACTCTTTTTCCGAAGGTAACTGGCTTCAGCAGAGCGCAGATACCAAATA
CTGTTCTTCTAGTGTAGCCGTAGTTAGGCCACCACTTCAAGAACTCTGTAGCACCGCCTACATACCTCGC
TCTGCTAATCCTGTTACCAGTGGCTGCTGCCAGTGGCGATAAGTCGTGTCTTACCGGGTTGGACTCAAGA
CGATAGTTACCGGATAAGGCGCAGCGGTCGGGCTGAACGGGGGGTTCGTGCACACAGCCCAGCTTGGAGC
GAACGACCTACACCGAACTGAGATACCTACAGCGTGAGCTATGAGAAAGCGCCACGCTTCCCGAAGGGAG
AAAGGCGGACAGGTATCCGGTAAGCGGCAGGGTCGGAACAGGAGAGCGCACGAGGGAGCTTCCAGGGGGA
AACGCCTGGTATCTTTATAGTCCTGTCGGGTTTCGCCACCTCTGACTTGAGCGTCGATTTTTGTGATGCT
CGTCAGGGGGGCGGAGCCTATGGAAAAACGCCAGCAACGCGGCCTTTTTACGGTTCCTGGCCTTTTGCTG
GCCTTTTGCTCACATG
Features (pLannotate 1.2.2; 22 found; start..end, strand, type, name):
     13..40      +  repeat_region  AAV2 ITR (fragment): inverted terminal repeat of adeno-associated virus serotype 2 inverted
     69..96      +  repeat_region  AAV2 ITR (fragment): inverted terminal repeat of adeno-associated virus serotype 2 inverted
    176..623     +  promoter       hSyn promoter: human synapsin I promoter; confers neuron-specific expression (Kügler et al., 2003)
    637..654     +  misc_feature   MCS (fragment): pUC18/19 multiple cloning site
    661..694     +  protein_bind   lox2272: Cre-mediated recombination occurs in the 8-bp core sequence (GGATACTT). lox2272 sites are compatible with each other, but incompatible with loxP or loxN sites (Lee and Saito, 1988). Cre recombinase
    695..744     -  intron         β-globin intron (fragment): internally truncated intron from human β-globin
    745..778     +  protein_bind   loxP: Cre-mediated recombination occurs in the 8-bp core sequence (GCATACAT). Cre recombinase
    836..1762    -  CDS            ChR2(H134R): H134R mutant of an N-terminal fragment of channelrhodopsin-2 from the alga Chlamydomonas reinhardtii (Nagel et al., 2005) blue light-activated cation channel
   1773..1806    -  protein_bind   lox2272: Cre-mediated recombination occurs in the 8-bp core sequence (GGATACTT). lox2272 sites are compatible with each other, but incompatible with loxP or loxN sites (Lee and Saito, 1988). Cre recombinase
   1807..1856    -  intron         β-globin intron (fragment): internally truncated intron from human β-globin
   1857..1890    -  protein_bind   loxP: Cre-mediated recombination occurs in the 8-bp core sequence (GCATACAT). Cre recombinase
   1891..1915    +  misc_feature   MCS (fragment): pBluescript multiple cloning site
   1915..2503    +  misc_feature   WPRE: woodchuck hepatitis virus posttranscriptional regulatory element
   2535..3011    +  polyA_signal   hGH poly(A) signal: human growth hormone polyadenylation signal
   3051..3191    +  repeat_region  AAV2 ITR: inverted terminal repeat of adeno-associated virus serotype 2 inverted
   3196..3247    -  misc_feature   bom (fragment): basis of mobility region from pBR322
   3266..3721    +  rep_origin     f1 ori (sequence partly withheld): f1 bacteriophage origin of replication; arrow indicates direction of (+) strand synthesis
   3722..3771    -  misc_feature   bom (fragment): basis of mobility region from pBR322
   3873..3908    -  CDS            rop (fragment): Rop protein, which maintains plasmids at low copy number; rop
   4003..4107    +  promoter       AmpR promoter: bla
   4108..4968    +  CDS            AmpR: β-lactamase; bla; confers resistance to ampicillin, carbenicillin, and related antibiotics
   5139..5727    +  rep_origin     ori: high-copy-number ColE1/pMB1/pBR322/pUC origin of replication
