[The description below was written by a language model from this plasmid's Addgene catalogue record, the feature table of its GenBank file and pLannotate feature annotations shown in this document.]
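Description:
pAAV-hSyn-DIO {ChETA}on-WPRE is a 5.8 kb AAV transfer plasmid for Cre-dependent, neuron-restricted expression of the fast channelrhodopsin variant ChETA. It is built on a pAAV backbone and is propagated in E. coli through a high-copy ColE1/pUC-type origin with ampicillin (beta-lactamase) selection. An f1 phage origin is also present. Two AAV2 inverted terminal repeats flank the expression cassette and allow it to be packaged into recombinant AAV particles for delivery to mammalian neurons.

Between the ITRs, the human synapsin I promoter drives a double-floxed inverted open reading frame (DIO) cassette, followed by a WPRE to enhance transcript stability and expression and a human growth hormone polyadenylation signal. The payload is a humanized channelrhodopsin-2 fragment carrying the E123T and H134R mutations, preceded by a Kozak sequence and fused at its C terminus to an HA epitope tag. The automated annotation labels this coding sequence only as ChR2(H134R). The coding sequence sits in antisense orientation relative to the promoter, bracketed by lox2272 and loxP sites in opposing pairs. Without Cre, no functional transcript is made. Cre recombination inverts the cassette and then excises one site of each pair, which locks the gene in the sense orientation (the "Cre-ON" configuration).

Unlike the ChETA-EYFP DIO vector from which part of it was derived, this construct has no fluorescent reporter, so expression is detected through the HA tag. It is intended for blue-light optogenetic activation of genetically defined neurons, and its associated publication concerns retrograde targeting of neurons with CAV-2. The second feature table comes from a partial sequencing result that is slightly shorter and resolves the left ITR only as fragments, but it otherwise agrees with the full record.
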