Addgene plasmid #111386: pAAV-hSyn-DIO {ChETA}on-WPRE
Purpose: AAV expression of ChETA (hChR2 with E123T/H134R mutations) fused to HA tag driven by hSynapsin promoter in Cre-ON manner for optogenetic activation
Depositing lab: Adam Kepecs. Depositing organization: Cold Spring Harbor Laboratory. Publication: A Viral Receptor Complementation Strategy to Overcome CAV-2 Tropism for Efficient Retrograde Targeting of Neurons. Li SJ, Vaughan A, Sturgill JF, Kepecs A. Neuron. 2018 Jun 6;98(5):905-917.e5. doi: 10.1016/j.neuron.2018.05.028. PubMed 29879392.
Backbone
  Vector backbone: pAAV
  Backbone size w/o insert (bp): 4836
  Total vector size (bp): 5798
  Vector type: Mammalian Expression, AAV
Growth in bacteria
  Bacterial resistance: Ampicillin, 100 μg/mL
  Growth temperature: 30°C
  Growth strain: NEB Stable
  Growth instructions: Stbl3
  Copy number: High Copy
Gene/Insert
  Gene/Insert name: ChETA (alt name: hChR2(E123T/H134R))
  Species: Synthetic
  Insert size (bp): 962
  Mutation: humanized ChR2, E123T/H134R
  Promoter: hSynapsin
  Tag / fusion protein: HA (C terminal on insert)
  Cloning method: Restriction Enzyme; 5′ cloning site AscI (destroyed during cloning); 3′ cloning site NheI (not destroyed)
  Sequencing primers: 5′ CCAAATTGCGCATCCCCTATC; 3′ GCAGCGTATCCACATAGCG
Resource information
  A portion of this plasmid was derived from a plasmid made by: pAAV-Ef1a-DIO-{ChETA-EYFP} vector from Deisseroth Lab (Addgene, Plasmid #26968)
Terms and licenses: Academic/Nonprofit Terms; Industry Terms: Not Available to Industry
How to cite: pAAV-hSyn-DIO {ChETA}on-WPRE was a gift from Adam Kepecs (Addgene plasmid # 111386 ; http://n2t.net/addgene:111386 ; RRID:Addgene_111386)
